>Addgene plasmid #32648 | pSADdeltaG-GFP-rtTA | addgene partial sequence | sequence record 38657 | CMV-F 5'-CGCAAATGGGCGGTAGGCGTG-3'
ACCCACTGCTTACTGGCTTATCGAAATTAATACGACTCACTATAGGGAGACCCAAGCTGGCTAGCGTTTA
AACGGGCCCTCTAGACTCGAGCGGCCGCCAGTGTGATGGATATCTGCAGAATTCGCCCTTTTAAGCGTCT
GATGAGTCCGTGAGGACGAAACCCGGAGTCCCGGGTCACGCTTAACAACCAGATCAAAGAAAAAACAGAC
ATTGTCAATTGCAAAGCAAAAATGTAACACCCCTACAATGGATGCCGACAAGATTGTATTCAAAGTCAAT
AATCAGGTGGTCTCTTTGAAGCCTGAGATTATCGTGGATCAATATGAGTACAAGTACCCTGCCATCAAAG
ATTTGAAAAAGCCCTGTATAACCCTAGGAAAGGCTCCCGATTTAAATAAAGCATACAAGTCAGTTTTGTC
AGGCATGAGCGCCGCCAAACTTAATCCTGACGATGTATGTTCCTATTTGGCAGCGGCAATGCAGTTTTTT
GAGGGGACATGTCCGGAAGACTGGACCAGCTATGGAATTGTGATTGCACGAAAAGGAGATAAGATCACCC
CAGGTTCTCTGGTGGAGATAAAACGTACTGATGTAGAAGGGAATTGGGCTCTGACAGGAGGCATGGAACT
GACAAGAGACCCCACTGTCCCTGAGCATGCGTCCTTAGTCGGTCTTCTCTTGAGTCTGTATAGGTTGAGC
AAAATATCCGGGCAAAACACTGGTAACTATAAGACAAACATTGCAGACAGGATAGAGCAGATTTTTGAGA
CAGCCCCTTTTGTTAAAATCGTGGAACACCATACTCTAATGACAACTCACAAAATGTGTGCTAATTGGAG
T
