>Addgene plasmid #32648 | pSADdeltaG-GFP-rtTA | addgene partial sequence | sequence record 38660 | BGH-rev 5'-TAGAAGGCACAGTCGAGG-3'
CTCGGATCCACTAGTAACGGCCGCCAGTGTGCTGGAATTCGCCCTTCTCCCTTAGCCATCCGAGTGGACG
TGCGTCCTCCTTCGGATGCCCAGGTCGGACCGCGAGGAGGTGGAGATGCCATGCCGACCCACGCTTAACA
AATAAACAACAAAAATGAGAAAAACAATCAAACAACCAAAGGTTCAGATTTAGGATCTTGTTTTTTTCAA
GATACATCACACAAGAGTCTTAGCATGGGCAGGCTTCCAGGAGTATCCGGTTCACAGGCAACTGTAGTCT
AGTAGGGATGATCTAGATCTGATATCCTCTAGGGTGATCCACCTGTTGTACCTATGAAGGTGTCTTTCCA
CTTCTCTGGATAGATCCTTGATGCTGCCAACGAGTCTGGTAGTCTTCACTATCTTGTAAATCAACCTGAT
CCAGTGAGATGACAGACTCAGGCTAGAATTACAGGCTACCCTTTTGAACACTGAGGTGTCGTTGGACCAA
CTCCAAGATAGATAAACGTTCCCTCGAATGACTTGCTTTCTGAAGTAATAAGTTATAGGTCTGTTATACA
GGTCGTGAAGTCTTGCGAAGCTAGGGACGTCACCTAAAGCAGTAGATAGATACATCATAGTACTGCAACA
TATGTTGAAGTGCCTCAGGATTTTGGGATCAGACGGTGGATAGAACGAGGGGTCAGTTAGGGGTTTGGAA
ACGTTGAAGACTCTGTTGGAGAAAACTATCATGATGGCTATAATGATAGCCACTTTAGACAGAGTT
