>Addgene plasmid #32648 | pSADdeltaG-GFP-rtTA | addgene partial sequence | sequence record 38953 | EGFP-C 5'-CATGGTCCTGCTGGAGTTCGTG-3'
ACCATGGGCATGTCCAGACTGGACAAGAGCAAAGTCATAAACGGCGCTCTGGAATTACTCAATGGAGTCG
GTATCGAAGGCCCGACGACAAGGAAACTCGCTCAAAAGCTGGGAGTTGAGCAGCCTACCCTGTACTGGCC
CGTGAAGAACAAGCGGGCCCTGCTCGATGCCCTGCCAATCGAGATGCTGGACAGGCATCATACCCACTTC
TGCCCCCTGGAAGGCGAGTCATGGCAAGACTTTCTGCGGAACAACGCCAAGTCATTCCGCTGTGCTCTCC
TCTCACATCGCGACGGGGCTAAAGTGCATCTCGGCACCCGCCCAACAGAGAAACAGTACGAAACCCTGGA
AAATCAGCTCGCGTTCCTGTGTCAGCAAGGCTTCTCCCTGGAGAACGCACTGTACGCTCTGTCCGCCGTG
GGCCACTTTACACTGGGCTGCGTATTGGAGGAACAGGAGCATCAAGTAGCAAAAGAGGAAAGAGAGACAC
CTACCACCGATTCTATGCCCCCACTTCTGAGACAAGCAATTGAGCTGTTCGACCGGCAGGGAGCCGAACC
TGCCTTCCTTTTCGGCCTGGAACTAATCATATGTGGCCTGGAGAAACAGCTAAAGTGCGAAAGCGGCGGG
CCGGCCGACGCCCTTGACGATTTTGA
