>Addgene plasmid #32648 | pSADdeltaG-GFP-rtTA | addgene partial sequence | sequence record 39203 | B19L-R 5'-CGATTGGGTCAATAGGGTCA
CATCTTGAGTAGTCTCAGGTTGAGAAGTGTTGCCAGTTGTTCTTCTGATCTAATGTTTTTTTCTCGACTG
AAAAGCTAGCGGGTCGGCCGCTTACCCGGGGAGCATGTCAAGGTCAAAATCGTCAAGAGCGTCAGCAGGC
AGCATATCAAGGTCAAAGTCGTCAAGGGCATCGGCTGGGAGCATGTCTAAGTCAAAATCGTCAAGGGCGT
CGGCCGGCCCGCCGCTTTCGCACTTTAGCTGTTTCTCCAGGCCACATATGATTAGTTCCAGGCCGAAAAG
GAAGGCAGGTTCGGCTCCCTGCCGGTCGAACAGCTCAATTGCTTGTCTCAGAAGTGGGGGCATAGAATCG
GTGGTAGGTGTCTCTCTTTCCTCTTTTGCTACTTGATGCTCCTGTTCCTCCAATACGCAGCCCAGTGTAA
AGTGGCCCACGGCGGACAGAGCGTACAGTGCGTTCTCCAGGGAGAAGCCTTGCTGACACAGGAACGCGAG
CTGATTTTCCAGGGTTTCGTACTGTTTCTCTGTTGGGCGGGTGCCGAGATGCACTTTAGCCCCGTCGCGA
TGTGAGAGGAGAGCACAGCGGAATGACTTGGCGTTGTTCCGCAGAAAGTCTTGCCATGACTCGCCTTCCA
GGGGGCAGAAGTGGGTATGATGCCTGTCCAGCATCTCGATTGGCAGGGCATCGAGCAGGGCCCGCTTGTT
CTTCACGTGCCAGTACAGGGTAGGCTGCTCAACTCCCAGCTTTTGAGCGAGTTTCCTTGTCGTCAGGCCT
TCGATACCGACTCCATTGAGTAATT
