>Addgene plasmid #32648 | pSADdeltaG-GFP-rtTA | addgene partial sequence | sequence record 39205 | B19M-F 5'-ACAAAGGTCCGAAGAGGACA
TCAGATTATATCCCGCAAATTTATCACTTGTTTACCTCTGGAGGAGAGAACATATGGGCTCAACTCCAAC
CCTTGGGAGCAATATAACAAAAAACATGTTATGGTGCCATTAAACCGCTGCATTTCATCAAAGTCAAGTT
GATTACCTTTACATTTTGATCCTCTTGGATGTGAAAAAAACTATTAACATCCCTCAAAGGACGGGATCCG
CCACCATGGTGAGCAAGGGCGAGGAGCTGTTCACCGGGGTGGTGCCCATCCTGGTCGAGCTGGACGGCGA
CGTAAACGGCCACAAGTTCAGCGTGTCCGGCGAGGGCGAGGGCGATGCCACCTACGGCAAGCTGACCCTG
AAGTTCATCTGCACCACCGGCAAGCTGCCCGTGCCCTGGCCCACCCTCGTGACCACCTTGACCTACGGCG
TGCAGTGCTTCGCCCGCTACCCCGACCACATGAAGCAGCACGACTTCTTCAAGTCCGCCATGCCCGAAGG
CTACGTCCAGGAGCGCACCATCTTCTTCAAGGACGACGGCAACTACAAGACCCGCGCCGAGGTGAAGTTC
GAGGGCGACACCCTGGTGAACCGCATCGAGCTGAAGGGCATCGACTTCAAGGAGGACGGCAACATCCTGG
GGCACAAGCTGGAGTACAACTACAACAGCCACAAGGTCTATATCACCGCCGACAAGCAGAAGAACGGCAT
CAAGGTGAACTTCAAGACCCGCCACAACATCGAGGACGGCAGCGTGCAGCTCGCCGACCACTACCAGCAG
AACACCCCCATCGGCGACGGCCCCGTGCTGCTGCCCGACAACCACTACCTGAGCACCCAGTCCGCCCTGA
GCAAAGACCCCAACGAGAAGCGCGATCACAT
