[The description below was written by a language model from this plasmid's Addgene catalogue record.]
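Description:
pSADdeltaG-GFP-rtTA is a rabies virus genome plasmid built on the pSADdeltaG backbone (about 15.4 kb without inserts), catalogued as a mammalian expression and rabies virus vector. The name indicates a SAD-strain rabies genome from which the glycoprotein (G) gene has been deleted. It is maintained in E. coli as a high-copy plasmid under ampicillin selection, and the record also lists a neomycin marker for G418 selection in mammalian cells. No feature table is provided, so the origin of replication, the arrangement of the viral genes and the exact positions of the inserts are not documented here.

Two payloads are recorded: GFP (roughly 700 bp) and rtTA, the reverse tetracycline-controlled transactivator (roughly 800 bp). A CMV promoter is listed for the GFP entry, and CMV-forward and BGH-reverse sequencing primers are listed for both, suggesting a CMV promoter and BGH polyadenylation region flank the cloned cassette. In plasmids of this type such a promoter typically drives transcription of the full-length viral genome for virus recovery, but the record does not spell this out, nor how the two transgenes are separated.

G-deleted rabies virus cannot spread beyond the initially infected cell unless glycoprotein is supplied in trans, which is the basis of its use for restricted retrograde or monosynaptic neural circuit tracing. Here, GFP would mark infected neurons, while rtTA would allow doxycycline-dependent activation of a tetracycline-responsive transgene in the same cells. This fits the associated publication's stated aim of rabies variants for monitoring and manipulating activity and gene expression in defined neural circuits.
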