Addgene plasmid #32648: pSADdeltaG-GFP-rtTA
Depositing lab: Edward Callaway. Publication: New rabies virus variants for monitoring and manipulating activity and gene expression in defined neural circuits. Osakada F, Mori T, Cetin AH, Marshel JH, Virgen B, Callaway EM. Neuron. 2011 Aug 25;71(4):617-31. 10.1016/j.neuron.2011.07.005 PubMed 21867879.
Backbone
  Vector backbone: pSADdeltaG
  Backbone manufacturer: Addgene plasmid 32634
  Backbone size w/o insert (bp): 15428
  Vector type: Mammalian Expression ; Rabies virus
  Selectable markers: Neomycin (select with G418)
Growth in bacteria
  Bacterial resistance: Ampicillin, 100 μg/mL
  Growth temperature: 37°C
  Growth strain: DH5alpha
  Copy number: High Copy
Gene/Insert 1
  Gene/Insert name: GFP
  Insert size (bp): 700
  Promoter: CMV
  Cloning method: Restriction Enzyme; 5′ cloning site NA (unknown if destroyed); 3′ cloning site NA (unknown if destroyed)
  Sequencing primers: 5′ CMV-F; 3′ BGH-rev
Gene/Insert 2
  Gene/Insert name: rtTA
  Insert size (bp): 800
  Cloning method: Restriction Enzyme; 5′ cloning site NA (unknown if destroyed); 3′ cloning site NA (unknown if destroyed)
  Sequencing primers: 5′ CMV-F; 3′ BGH-rev
Terms and licenses: Academic/Nonprofit Terms; Industry Terms: Not Available to Industry
How to cite: pSADdeltaG-GFP-rtTA was a gift from Edward Callaway (Addgene plasmid # 32648 ; http://n2t.net/addgene:32648 ; RRID:Addgene_32648)
